>Addgene plasmid #141150 | GFP-OMP25 | addgene full sequence | sequence record 309903 | Addgene NGS Result
CCATGCATTAGTTATTAATAGTAATCAATTACGGGGTCATTAGTTCATAGCCCATATATGGAGTTCCGCG
TTACATAACTTACGGTAAATGGCCCGCCTGGCTGACCGCCCAACGACCCCCGCCCATTGACGTCAATAAT
GACGTATGTTCCCATAGTAACGCCAATAGGGACTTTCCATTGACGTCAATGGGTGGAGTATTTACGGTAA
ACTGCCCACTTGGCAGTACATCAAGTGTATCATATGCCAAGTACGCCCCCTATTGACGTCAATGACGGTA
AATGGCCCGCCTGGCATTATGCCCAGTACATGACCTTATGGGACTTTCCTACTTGGCAGTACATCTACGT
ATTAGTCATCGCTATTACCATGGTGATGCGGTTTTGGCAGTACATCAATGGGCGTGGATAGCGGTTTGAC
TCACGGGGATTTCCAAGTCTCCACCCCATTGACGTCAATGGGAGTTTGTTTTGGCACCAAAATCAACGGG
ACTTTCCAAAATGTCGTAACAACTCCGCCCCATTGACGCAAATGGGCGGTAGGCGTGTACGGTGGGAGGT
CTATATAAGCAGAGCTGGTTTAGTGAACCGTCAGATCCGCTAGCGCTACCGGTCGCCACCATGGTGAGCA
AGGGCGCCGAGCTGTTCACCGGCATCGTGCCCATCCTGATCGAGCTGAATGGCGATGTGAATGGCCACAA
GTTCAGCGTGAGCGGCGAGGGCGAGGGCGATGCCACCTACGGCAAGCTGACCCTGAAGTTCATCTGCACC
ACCGGCAAGCTGCCTGTGCCCTGGCCCACCCTGGTGACCACCCTGAGCTACGGCGTGCAGTGCTTCTCAC
GCTACCCCGATCACATGAAGCAGCACGACTTCTTCAAGAGCGCCATGCCTGAGGGCTACATCCAGGAGCG
CACCATCTTCTTCGAGGATGACGGCAACTACAAGTCGCGCGCCGAGGTGAAGTTCGAGGGCGATACCCTG
GTGAATCGCATCGAGCTGACCGGCACCGATTTCAAGGAGGATGGCAACATCCTGGGCAATAAGATGGAGT
ACAACTACAACGCCCACAATGTGTACATCATGACCGACAAGGCCAAGAATGGCATCAAGGTGAACTTCAA
GATCCGCCACAACATCGAGGATGGCAGCGTGCAGCTGGCCGACCACTACCAGCAGAATACCCCCATCGGC
GATGGCCCTGTGCTGCTGCCCGATAACCACTACCTGTCCACCCAGAGCGCCCTGTCCAAGGACCCCAACG
AGAAGCGCGATCACATGATCTACTTCGGCTTCGTGACCGCCGCCGCCATCACCCACGGCATGGATGAGCT
GTACAAGTCCGGACTCAGATCTCGAGGTACGCGTGGGCGAGGCGACGGAGAGCCGAGTGGAGTTCCTGTA
GCTGTGGTGCTGCTGCCAGTGTTTGCCCTTACCCTGGTAGCAGTTTGGGCCTTCGTGAGATACCGAAAGC
AGCTCTGAGGATCCACCGGATCTAGATAACTGATCATAATCAGCCATACCACATTTGTAGAGGTTTTACT
TGCTTTAAAAAACCTCCCACACCTCCCCCTGAACCTGAAACATAAAATGAATGCAATTGTTGTTGTTAAC
TTGTTTATTGCAGCTTATAATGGTTACAAATAAAGCAATAGCATCACAAATTTCACAAATAAAGCATTTT
TTTCACTGCATTCTAGTTGTGGTTTGTCCAAACTCATCAATGTATCTTAACGCGTAAATTGTAAGCGTTA
ATATTTTGTTAAAATTCGCGTTAAATTTTTGTTAAATCAGCTCATTTTTTAACCAATAGGCCGAAATCGG
CAAAATCCCTTATAAATCAAAAGAATAGACCGAGATAGGGT
[37 nt withheld, positions 1862-1898]
AAAGAACGTGGACTCCAACGTCAAAGG
[49 nt withheld, positions 1926-1974]
T
[91 nt withheld, positions 1976-2066]
G
[124 nt withheld, positions 2068-2191]
CAGGTGGCACTTTTCGGGGAAATGTGCGCGGAACCCCTATTTGTTTATTTTTCTAAATACATTCAAATAT
GTATCCGCTCATGAGACAATAACCCTGATAAATGCTTCAATAATATTGAAAAAGGAAGAGTCCTGAGGCG
GAAAGAACCAGCTGTGGAATGTGTGTCAGTTAGGGTGTGGAAAGTCCCCAGGCTCCCCAGCAGGCAGAAG
TATGCAAAGCATGCATCTCAATTAGTCAGCAACCAGGTGTGGAAAGTCCCCAGGCTCCCCAGCAGGCAGA
AGTATGCAAAGCATGCATCTCAATTAGTCAGCAACCATAGTCCCGCCCCTAACTCCGCCCATCCCGCCCC
TAACTCCGCCCAGTTCCGCCCATTCTCCGCCCCATGGCTGACTAATTTTTTTTATTTATGCAGAGGCCGA
GGCCGCCTCGGCCTCTGAGCTATTCCAGAAGTAGTGAGGAGGCTTTTTTGGAGGCCTAGGCTTTTGCAAA
GATCGATCAAGAGACAGGATGAGGATCGTTTCGCATGATTGAACAAGATGGATTGCACGCAGGTTCTCCG
GCCGCTTGGGTGGAGAGGCTATTCGGCTATGACTGGGCACAACAGACAATCGGCTGCTCTGATGCCGCCG
TGTTCCGGCTGTCAGCGCAGGGGCGCCCGGTTCTTTTTGTCAAGACCGACCTGTCCGGTGCCCTGAATGA
ACTGCAAGACGAGGCAGCGCGGCTATCGTGGCTGGCCACGACGGGCGTTCCTTGCGCAGCTGTGCTCGAC
GTTGTCACTGAAGCGGGAAGGGACTGGCTGCTATTGGGCGAAGTGCCGGGGCAGGATCTCCTGTCATCTC
ACCTTGCTCCTGCCGAGAAAGTATCCATCATGGCTGATGCAATGCGGCGGCTGCATACGCTTGATCCGGC
TACCTGCCCATTCGACCACCAAGCGAAACATCGCATCGAGCGAGCACGTACTCGGATGGAAGCCGGTCTT
GTCGATCAGGATGATCTGGACGAAGAGCATCAGGGGCTCGCGCCAGCCGAACTGTTCGCCAGGCTCAAGG
CGAGCATGCCCGACGGCGAGGATCTCGTCGTGACCCATGGCGATGCCTGCTTGCCGAATATCATGGTGGA
AAATGGCCGCTTTTCTGGATTCATCGACTGTGGCCGGCTGGGTGTGGCGGACCGCTATCAGGACATAGCG
TTGGCTACCCGTGATATTGCTGAAGAGCTTGGCGGCGAATGGGCTGACCGCTTCCTCGTGCTTTACGGTA
TCGCCGCTCCCGATTCGCAGCGCATCGCCTTCTATCGCCTTCTTGACGAGTTCTTCTGAGCGGGACTCTG
GGGTTCGAAATGACCGACCAAGCGACGCCCAACCTGCCATCACGAGATTTCGATTCCACCGCCGCCTTCT
ATGAAAGGTTGGGCTTCGGAATCGTTTTCCGGGACGCCGGCTGGATGATCCTCCAGCGCGGGGATCTCAT
GCTGGAGTTCTTCGCCCACCCTAGGGGGAGGCTAACTGAAACACGGAAGGAGACAATACCGGAAGGAACC
CGCGCTATGACGGCAATAAAAAGACAGAATAAAACGCACGGTGTTGGGTCGTTTGTTCATAAACGCGGGG
TTCGGTCCCAGGGCTGGCACTCTGTCGATACCCCACCGAGACCCCATTGGGGCCAATACGCCCGCGTTTC
TTCCTTTTCCCCACCCCACCCCCCAAGTTCGGGTGAAGGCCCAGGGCTCGCAGCCAACGTCGGGGCGGCA
GGCCCTGCCATAGCCTCAGGTTACTCATATATACTTTAGATTGATTTAAAACTTCATTTTTAATTTAAAA
GGATCTAGGTGAAGATCCTTTTTGATAATCTCATGACCAAAATCCCTTAACGTGAGTTTTCGTTCCACTG
AGCGTCAGACCCCGTAGAAAAGATCAAAGGATCTTCTTGAGATCCTTTTTTTCTGCGCGTAATCTGCTGC
TTGCAAACAAAAAAACCACCGCTACCAGCGGTGGTTTGTTTGCCGGATCAAGAGCTACCAACTCTTTTTC
CGAAGGTAACTGGCTTCAGCAGAGCGCAGATACCAAATACTGTTCTTCTAGTGTAGCCGTAGTTAGGCCA
CCACTTCAAGAACTCTGTAGCACCGCCTACATACCTCGCTCTGCTAATCCTGTTACCAGTGGCTGCTGCC
AGTGGCGATAAGTCGTGTCTTACCGGGTTGGACTCAAGACGATAGTTACCGGATAAGGCGCAGCGGTCGG
GCTGAACGGGGGGTTCGTGCACACAGCCCAGCTTGGAGCGAACGACCTACACCGAACTGAGATACCTACA
GCGTGAGCTATGAGAAAGCGCCACGCTTCCCGAAGGGAGAAAGGCGGACAGGTATCCGGTAAGCGGCAGG
GTCGGAACAGGAGAGCGCACGAGGGAGCTTCCAGGGGGAAACGCCTGGTATCTTTATAGTCCTGTCGGGT
TTCGCCACCTCTGACTTGAGCGTCGATTTTTGTGATGCTCGTCAGGGGGGCGGAGCCTATGGAAAAACGC
CAGCAACGCGGCCTTTTTACGGTTCCTGGCCTTTTGCTGGCCTTTTGCTCACATGTTCTTTCCTGCGTTA
TCCCCTGATTCTGTGGATAACCGTATTACCG
Features (pLannotate 1.2.2; 15 found; start..end, strand, type, name):
     69..372     +  enhancer       CMV enhancer: human cytomegalovirus immediate early enhancer
    373..576     +  promoter       CMV promoter: human cytomegalovirus (CMV) immediate early promoter
    621..1337    +  CDS            AcGFP1: AcGFP1 is a basic (constitutively fluorescent) green fluorescent protein, derived from Aequorea coerulescens.
   1338..1356    +  misc_feature   MCS (fragment): multiple cloning site
   1368..1475    +  CDS            Synj2bp (fragment): SYJ2B_RAT - Also known as Omp25. Experimental evidence at protein level: Swiss-Prot protein existence level 1. Regulates endocytosis of activin type 2 receptor kinases through the Ral/RALBP1-dependent pathway and may be involved in suppression of activin-induced signal transduction. From Rattus norvegicus (Rat).
   1501..1585    +  CDS            large T antigen (fragment): large T antigen from SV40 (simian virus 40)
   1608..1729    +  polyA_signal   SV40 poly(A) signal: SV40 polyadenylation signal
   1763..2191    -  rep_origin     f1 ori (sequence partly withheld): f1 bacteriophage origin of replication; arrow indicates direction of (+) strand synthesis
   2218..2322    +  promoter       AmpR promoter: bla
   2324..2681    +  promoter       SV40 promoter: SV40 enhancer and early promoter
   2716..3510    +  CDS            NeoR/KanR: aminoglycoside phosphotransferase from Tn5; aph(3')-II (or nptII); confers resistance to neomycin, kanamycin, and G418 (Geneticin®)
   3531..3683    +  CDS            ble (fragment): BLE_KLEPN - Experimental evidence at protein level: Swiss-Prot protein existence level 1. Binding protein with a strong affinity to the bleomycin family of antibiotics. Binds to CL990; an antimitotic-antibiotic compound. From Klebsiella pneumoniae.
   3742..3789    +  polyA_signal   HSV TK poly(A) signal: herpes simplex virus thymidine kinase polyadenylation signal (Cole and Stacy, 1985)
   3880..3896    -  polyA_signal   bGH poly(A) signal (fragment): bovine growth hormone polyadenylation signal
   4118..4706    +  rep_origin     ori: high-copy-number ColE1/pMB1/pBR322/pUC origin of replication
