[The description below was written by a language model from this plasmid's Addgene catalogue record and pLannotate feature annotations shown in this document.]
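Description:
GFP-OMP25 is a 4,812 bp mammalian expression plasmid built on the Clontech pAcGFP-C1 backbone and designed to label the outer mitochondrial membrane (OMM) with a green fluorescent marker. Expression is driven by the human cytomegalovirus immediate-early enhancer and promoter, which transcribe an open reading frame beginning with AcGFP1, a constitutively fluorescent green protein derived from Aequorea coerulescens. Downstream of AcGFP1, after a short remnant of the multiple cloning site, a small fragment of rat Synj2bp (also called OMP25) was inserted between the XhoI and BamHI sites, both of which remain intact. The insert is only the C-terminal portion of the protein (about 108 nt are annotated), taken from an earlier plasmid. According to the stated purpose, it directs the fluorescent protein to the OMM. An SV40 polyadenylation signal terminates the transcript.

The plasmid replicates in E. coli from a high-copy ColE1/pUC-type origin and also carries an f1 phage origin. A single Tn5 aminoglycoside phosphotransferase gene (NeoR/KanR) provides both selections: the bacterial bla promoter drives it for kanamycin resistance in bacteria, while the adjacent SV40 enhancer/early promoter drives it for G418 selection in mammalian cells, with an HSV TK polyadenylation signal downstream. The short large T antigen, ble and bGH poly(A) fragments in the annotation appear to be partial matches to backbone sequence rather than functional parts. The construct is used for transfection of mammalian cells to visualise mitochondrial outlines by fluorescence microscopy, and was deposited with a study of mitochondrial fission and fusion machinery at ER contact sites.
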