Addgene plasmid #141150: GFP-OMP25
Purpose: Fluorescent labeling of the outer mitochondrial membrane (OMM) in mammalian cells
Depositing lab: Gia Voeltz. Publication: Fission and fusion machineries converge at ER contact sites to regulate mitochondrial morphology. Abrisch RG, Gumbin SC, Wisniewski BT, Lackner LL, Voeltz GK. J Cell Biol. 2020 Apr 6;219(4). pii: 133843. doi: 10.1083/jcb.201911122. PubMed 32328629.
Backbone
  Vector backbone: pAcGFP-C1
  Backbone manufacturer: Clontech
  Backbone size w/o insert (bp): 4692
  Total vector size (bp): 4812
  Vector type: Mammalian Expression
  Selectable markers: Neomycin (select with G418)
Growth in bacteria
  Bacterial resistance: Kanamycin, 50 μg/mL
  Growth temperature: 37°C
  Growth strain: DH5alpha
  Copy number: High Copy
Gene/Insert
  Gene/Insert name: OMP25
  Species: R. norvegicus (rat)
  Mutation: OMP25 c terminus from addgene plasmid #69598
  GenBank ID: NM_022599.2
  Entrez Gene: Synj2bp (a.k.a. Omp25)
  Promoter: CMV
  Tag / fusion protein: AcGFP (N terminal on backbone)
  Cloning method: Restriction Enzyme; 5′ cloning site XhoI (not destroyed); 3′ cloning site BamHI (not destroyed)
  Sequencing primers: 5′ CMV Forward; 3′ pFastBac Reverse
Resource information
  A portion of this plasmid was derived from a plasmid made by: addgene plasmid # 69598
Terms and licenses: Academic/Nonprofit Terms; Industry Terms: Not Available to Industry
How to cite: GFP-OMP25 was a gift from Gia Voeltz (Addgene plasmid # 141150 ; http://n2t.net/addgene:141150 ; RRID:Addgene_141150)
